>Addgene plasmid #62897 | pBS-KS-attB2-SA(1)-T2A-Gal4-Hsp70 | depositor full sequence | sequence record 103976 | pBS-KS-attB2-SA(1)-T2A-Gal4-Hsp70 sequence 6591 bps
GAAACCTGTCGTGCCAGCTGCATTAATGAATCGGCCAACGCGCGGGGAGAGGCGGTTTGCGTATTGGGCG
CTCTTCCGCTTCCTCGCTCACTGACTCGCTGCGCTCGGTCGTTCGGCTGCGGCGAGCGGTATCAGCTCAC
TCAAAGGCGGTAATACGGTTATCCACAGAATCAGGGGATAACGCAGGAAAGAACATGTGAGCAAAAGGCC
AGCAAAAGGCCAGGAACCGTAAAAAGGCCGCGTTGCTGGCGTTTTTCCATAGGCTCCGCCCCCCTGACGA
GCATCACAAAAATCGACGCTCAAGTCAGAGGTGGCGAAACCCGACAGGACTATAAAGATACCAGGCGTTT
CCCCCTGGAAGCTCCCTCGTGCGCTCTCCTGTTCCGACCCTGCCGCTTACCGGATACCTGTCCGCCTTTC
TCCCTTCGGGAAGCGTGGCGCTTTCTCATAGCTCACGCTGTAGGTATCTCAGTTCGGTGTAGGTCGTTCG
CTCCAAGCTGGGCTGTGTGCACGAACCCCCCGTTCAGCCCGACCGCTGCGCCTTATCCGGTAACTATCGT
CTTGAGTCCAACCCGGTAAGACACGACTTATCGCCACTGGCAGCAGCCACTGGTAACAGGATTAGCAGAG
CGAGGTATGTAGGCGGTGCTACAGAGTTCTTGAAGTGGTGGCCTAACTACGGCTACACTAGAAGGACAGT
ATTTGGTATCTGCGCTCTGCTGAAGCCAGTTACCTTCGGAAAAAGAGTTGGTAGCTCTTGATCCGGCAAA
CAAACCACCGCTGGTAGCGGTGGTTTTTTTGTTTGCAAGCAGCAGATTACGCGCAGAAAAAAAGGATCTC
AAGAAGATCCTTTGATCTTTTCTACGGGGTCTGACGCTCAGTGGAACGAAAACTCACGTTAAGGGATTTT
GGTCATGAGATTATCAAAAAGGATCTTCACCTAGATCCTTTTAAATTAAAAATGAAGTTTTAAATCAATC
TAAAGTATATATGAGTAAACTTGGTCTGACAGTTACCAATGCTTAATCAGTGAGGCACCTATCTCAGCGA
TCTGTCTATTTCGTTCATCCATAGTTGCCTGACTCCCCGTCGTGTAGATAACTACGATACGGGAGGGCTT
ACCATCTGGCCCCAGTGCTGCAATGATACCGCGAGACCCACGCTCACCGGCTCCAGATTTATCAGCAATA
AACCAGCCAGCCGGAAGGGCCGAGCGCAGAAGTGGTCCTGCAACTTTATCCGCCTCCATCCAGTCTATTA
ATTGTTGCCGGGAAGCTAGAGTAAGTAGTTCGCCAGTTAATAGTTTGCGCAACGTTGTTGCCATTGCTAC
AGGCATCGTGGTGTCACGCTCGTCGTTTGGTATGGCTTCATTCAGCTCCGGTTCCCAACGATCAAGGCGA
GTTACATGATCCCCCATGTTGTGCAAAAAAGCGGTTAGCTCCTTCGGTCCTCCGATCGTTGTCAGAAGTA
AGTTGGCCGCAGTGTTATCACTCATGGTTATGGCAGCACTGCATAATTCTCTTACTGTCATGCCATCCGT
AAGATGCTTTTCTGTGACTGGTGAGTACTCAACCAAGTCATTCTGAGAATAGTGTATGCGGCGACCGAGT
TGCTCTTGCCCGGCGTCAATACGGGATAATACCGCGCCACATAGCAGAACTTTAAAAGTGCTCATCATTG
GAAAACGTTCTTCGGGGCGAAAACTCTCAAGGATCTTACCGCTGTTGAGATCCAGTTCGATGTAACCCAC
TCGTGCACCCAACTGATCTTCAGCATCTTTTACTTTCACCAGCGTTTCTGGGTGAGCAAAAACAGGAAGG
CAAAATGCCGCAAAAAAGGGAATAAGGGCGACACGGAAATGTTGAATACTCATACTCTTCCTTTTTCAAT
ATTATTGAAGCATTTATCAGGGTTATTGTCTCATGAGCGGATACATATTTGAATGTATTTAGAAAAATAA
ACAAATAGGGGTTCCGCGCACATTTCCCCGAAAAGTGCCACCTAAATTGTAAGCGTTAATATTTTGTTAA
AATTCGCGTTAAATTTTTGTTAAATCAGCTCATTTTTTAACCAATAGGCCGAAATCGGCAAAATCCCTTA
TAAATCAAAAGAATAGACCGAGATAGGGT
[37 nt withheld, positions 2130-2166]
AAAGAACGTGGACTCCAACGTCAAAGG
[49 nt withheld, positions 2194-2242]
T
[91 nt withheld, positions 2244-2334]
G
[124 nt withheld, positions 2336-2459]
CCCATTCGCCATTCAGGCTGCGCAACTGTTGGGAAGGGCGATCGGTGCGGGCCTCTTCGCTATTACGCCA
GCTGGCGAAAGGGGGATGTGCTGCAAGGCGATTAAGTTGGGTAACGCCAGGGTTTTCCCAGTCACGACGT
TGTAAAACGACGGCCAGTGAGCGCGCGTAATACGACTCACTATAGGGCGAATTGGAGCTCGCTAGCGATG
TAGGTCACGGTCTCGAAGCCGCGGTGCGGGTGCCAGGGCGTGCCCTTGGGCTCCCCGGGCGCGTACTCCA
CCTCACCCATCTGGTCCATCATGATGGTCGACTCTAGAAGTCGATCCAACATGGCGACTTGTCCCATCCC
CGGCATGTTTAAATATACTAATTATTCTTGAACTAATTTTAATCAACCGATTTATCTCTCTTCCGCAGGT
GGCGGAGGTTCCGGTGGAAGCGGAGGTAGCGGCGGATCCGAGGGCCGCGGCAGCCTGCTGACCTGCGGCG
ATGTGGAGGAGAACCCCGGGCCCATGAAGCTGCTGAGCAGCATCGAGCAGGCCTGCGATATCTGCCGCCT
GAAGAAGCTGAAGTGCAGCAAGGAGAAGCCCAAGTGCGCCAAGTGCCTGAAGAACAACTGGGAGTGCCGC
TACAGCCCCAAGACCAAGCGCAGCCCCCTGACCCGCGCCCACCTGACCGAGGTGGAGAGCCGCCTGGAGC
GCCTGGAGCAGCTGTTCCTGCTGATCTTCCCCCGCGAGGATCTGGATATGATCCTGAAGATGGATAGCCT
GCAGGATATCAAGGCCCTGCTGACCGGCCTGTTCGTGCAGGATAACGTGAACAAGGATGCCGTGACCGAT
CGCCTGGCCAGCGTGGAGACCGATATGCCCCTGACCCTGCGCCAGCACCGCATCAGCGCCACCAGCAGCA
GCGAGGAGAGCAGCAACAAGGGCCAGCGCCAGCTGACCGTGAGCATCGATAGCGCCGCCCACCACGATAA
CAGCACCATCCCCCTGGATTTCATGCCCCGCGATGCCCTGCACGGCTTCGATTGGAGCGAGGAGGATGAT
ATGAGCGATGGCCTGCCCTTCCTGAAGACCGATCCCAACAACAACGGCTTCTTCGGCGATGGCAGCCTGC
TGTGCATCCTGCGCAGCATCGGCTTCAAGCCCGAGAACTACACCAACAGCAACGTGAACCGCCTGCCCAC
CATGATCACCGATCGCTACACCCTGGCCAGCCGCAGCACCACCAGCCGCCTGCTGCAGAGCTACCTGAAC
AACTTCCACCCCTACTGCCCCATCGTGCACAGCCCCACCCTGATGATGCTGTACAACAACCAGATCGAGA
TCGCCAGCAAGGATCAGTGGCAGATCCTGTTCAACTGCATCCTGGCCATCGGCGCCTGGTGCATCGAGGG
CGAGAGCACCGATATCGATGTGTTCTACTACCAGAACGCCAAGAGCCACCTGACCAGCAAGGTGTTCGAG
AGCGGCAGCATCATCCTGGTGACCGCCCTGCACCTGCTGAGCCGCTACACCCAGTGGCGCCAGAAGACCA
ACACCAGCTACAACTTCCACAGCTTCAGCATCCGCATGGCCATCAGCCTGGGCCTGAACCGCGATCTGCC
CAGCAGCTTCAGCGATAGCAGCATCCTGGAGCAGCGCCGCCGCATCTGGTGGAGCGTGTACAGCTGGGAG
ATCCAGCTGAGCCTGCTGTACGGCCGCAGCATCCAGCTGAGCCAGAACACCATCAGCTTCCCCAGCAGCG
TGGATGATGTGCAGCGCACCACCACCGGCCCCACCATCTACCACGGCATCATCGAGACCGCCCGCCTGCT
GCAGGTGTTCACCAAGATCTACGAGCTGGATAAGACCGTGACCGCCGAGAAGAGCCCCATCTGCGCCAAG
AAGTGCCTGATGATCTGCAACGAGATCGAGGAGGTGAGCCGCCAGGCCCCCAAGTTCCTGCAGATGGATA
TCAGCACCACCGCCCTGACCAACCTGCTGAAGGAGCACCCCTGGCTGAGCTTCACCCGCTTCGAGCTGAA
GTGGAAGCAGCTGAGCCTGATCATCTACGTGCTGCGCGATTTCTTCACCAACTTCACCCAGAAGAAGAGC
CAGCTGGAGCAGGATCAGAACGATCACCAGAGCTACGAGGTGAAGCGCTGCAGCATCATGCTGAGCGATG
CCGCCCAGCGCACCGTGATGAGCGTGAGCAGCTACATGGATAACCACAACGTGACCCCCTACTTCGCCTG
GAACTGCAGCTACTACCTGTTCAACGCCGTGCTGGTGCCCATCAAGACCCTGCTGAGCAACAGCAAGAGC
AACGCCGAGAACAACGAGACCGCCCAGCTGCTGCAGCAGATCAACACCGTGCTGATGCTGCTGAAGAAGC
TGGCCACCTTCAAGATCCAGACCTGCGAGAAGTACATCCAGGTGCTGGAGGAGGTGTGCGCCCCCTTCCT
GCTGAGCCAGTGCGCCATCCCCCTGCCCCACATCAGCTACAACAACAGCAACGGCAGCGCCATCAAGAAC
ATCGTGGGCAGCGCCACCATCGCCCAGTACCCCACCCTGCCCGAGGAGAACGTGAACAACATCAGCGTGA
AGTACGTGAGCCCCGGCAGCGTGGGACCCAGCCCCGTGCCCCTGAAGAGCGGCGCCAGCTTCAGCGATCT
GGTGAAGCTGCTGAGCAACCGCCCCCCCAGCCGCAACAGCCCCGTGACCATCCCCCGCAGCACCCCCAGC
CACCGCAGCGTGACCCCCTTCCTGGGCCAGCAGCAGCAGCTGCAGAGCCTGGTGCCCCTGACCCCCAGCG
CCCTGTTCGGCGGCGCCAACTTCAACCAGAGCGGCAACATCGCCGATAGCAGCCTGAGCTTCACCTTCAC
CAACAGCAGCAACGGCCCCAACCTGATCACCACCCAGACCAACAGCCAGGCCCTGAGCCAGCCCATCGCC
AGCAGCAACGTGCACGATAACTTCATGAACAACGAGATCACCGCCAGCAAGATCGATGATGGCAACAACA
GCAAGCCCCTGAGCCCCGGCTGGACCGATCAGACCGCCTACAACGCCTTCGGCATCACCACCGGCATGTT
CAACACCACCACCATGGATGATGTGTACAACTACCTGTTCGATGATGAGGATACCCCCCCCAACCCCAAG
AAGGAGTAAAATGAATCGTAGATACTGAAAAACCCCGCAAGTTCACTTCAACTGTGCATCGTGCACCATC
TCAATTTCTTTCATTTATACATCGTTTTGCCTTCTTTTATGTAACTATACTCCTCTAAGTTTCAATCTTG
GCCATGTAACCTCTGATCTATAGAATTTTTTAAATGACTAGAATTAATGCCCATCTTTTTTTTGGACCTA
AATTCTTCATGAAAATATATTACGAGGGCTTATTCAGAAGCTTATCGATACCGTCGACTAAAGCCAAATA
GAAATTATTCAGTTCTGGCTTAAGTTTTTAAAAGTGATATTATTTATTTGGTTGTAACCAACCAAAAGAA
TGTAAATAACTAATACATAATTATGTTAGTTTTAAGTTAGCAACAAATTGATTTTAGCTATATTAGCTAC
TTGGTTAATAAATAGAATATATTTATTTAAAGATAATTCGTTTTTATTGTCAGGGAGTGAGTTTGCTTAA
AAACTCGTTTGGATCCGGAGGTAGCGGTGGAAGCGGAGGTTCCGGAGGTAAGTTATTGAACAATGGCATC
AAATGCCTTCATCATCACTACCCTTTAGCCCTTAAGACCCCACAATGACCTTACCCACTCAGAGAAAAAA
GTAAATATGAAAGCCCATTTGAACTTCTAAGCTTGTCGACCATCATGATGGACCAGATGGGTGAGGTGGA
GTACGCGCCCGGGGAGCCCAAGGGCACGCCCTGGCACCCGCACCGCGGCTTCGAGACCGTGACCTACATC
ATGCATGGTACCCAGCTTTTGTTCCCTTTAGTGAGGGTTAATTGCGCGCTTGGCGTAATCATGGTCATAG
CTGTTTCCTGTGTGAAATTGTTATCCGCTCACAATTCCACACAACATACGAGCCGGAAGCATAAAGTGTA
AAGCCTGGGGTGCCTAATGAGTGAGCTAACTCACATTAATTGCGTTGCGCTCACTGCCCGCTTTCCAGTC
GG
Features (pLannotate 1.2.2; 15 found; start..end, strand, type, name):
    254..842     -  rep_origin     ori: high-copy-number ColE1/pMB1/pBR322/pUC origin of replication
   1013..1873    -  CDS            AmpR: β-lactamase; bla; confers resistance to ampicillin, carbenicillin, and related antibiotics
   1874..1978    -  promoter       AmpR promoter: bla
   2031..2459    -  rep_origin     f1 ori (sequence partly withheld): f1 bacteriophage origin of replication; arrow indicates direction of (+) strand synthesis
   2464..2619    -  CDS            lacZα (fragment): LacZα fragment of β-galactosidase; lacZ fragment
   2627..2645    +  promoter       T7 promoter: promoter for bacteriophage T7 RNA polymerase
   2681..2750    +  protein_bind   attB: attB site for the φC31 integrase (Groth et al., 2000) phage φC31 integrase
   2973..5615    +  CDS            GAL4: GAL4_YEAST - Experimental evidence at protein level: Swiss-Prot protein existence level 1. This protein is a positive regulator for the gene expression of the galactose-induced genes such as GAL1, GAL2, GAL7, GAL10, and MEL1 which code for the enzymes used to convert galactose to glucose. It recognizes a 17 base pair sequence in (5'-CGGRNNRCYNYNCNCCG-3') the upstream activating sequence (UAS-G) of these genes. From Saccharomyces cerevisiae (strain ATCC 204508 / S288c) (Baker's yeast).
   5857..5877    +  misc_feature   MCS (fragment): pBluescript multiple cloning site
   6295..6364    -  protein_bind   attB: attB site for the φC31 integrase (Groth et al., 2000) phage φC31 integrase
   6404..6422    -  promoter       T3 promoter: promoter for bacteriophage T3 RNA polymerase
   6467..6483    -  protein_bind   lac operator: The lac repressor binds to the lac operator to inhibit transcription in E. coli. This inhibition can be relieved by adding lactose or isopropyl-β-D-thiogalactopyranoside (IPTG). lac repressor encoded by lacI
   6491..6521    -  promoter       lac promoter: promoter for the E. coli lac operon
   6536..6557    -  protein_bind   CAP binding site: CAP binding activates transcription in the presence of cAMP. E. coli catabolite activator protein
   6570..71      -  CDS            lacI (fragment) (across the origin): lac repressor; lacI; The lac repressor binds to the lac operator to inhibit transcription in E. coli. This inhibition can be relieved by adding lactose or isopropyl-β-D-thiogalactopyranoside (IPTG).
