[The description below was written by a language model from this plasmid's Addgene catalogue record and pLannotate feature annotations shown in this document.]
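Description:
pBS-KS-attB2-SA(1)-T2A-Gal4-Hsp70 is a 6.6 kb pBluescript KS-based donor plasmid for recombinase-mediated cassette exchange in Drosophila, built on the MiMIC-system backbone pBS-KS-attB1-2-PT-SA-SD-1. In E. coli it replicates at high copy from a ColE1/pUC origin and is selected through the β-lactamase gene (ampicillin resistance). It retains the usual pBluescript features: an f1 origin, a lacZα fragment, lac promoter/operator elements, and T7 and T3 promoters flanking the cloning region.

The payload, roughly 3.2 kb, lies between two φC31 integrase attB sites in inverted orientation. These allow the cassette to be swapped into the paired attP sites of a MiMIC transposon already present in the fly genome. According to the construct name and insert field, the cassette consists of a splice acceptor in reading phase 1, a T2A peptide sequence, the yeast GAL4 coding sequence, and Hsp70 sequence, presumably a transcription terminator. Of these, the feature table annotates only GAL4 (about 2.6 kb) and the attB sites; the splice acceptor, T2A and Hsp70 elements were not detected automatically. No promoter is included in the cassette by design. When it is inserted in the correct orientation into a coding intron, the splice acceptor captures the host gene's transcript, and the phase-matched T2A causes ribosomal skipping, so that GAL4 is released as a separate protein rather than as a fusion.

GAL4 is therefore expressed in the native pattern of the trapped gene and can drive any UAS-linked transgene. The stated purpose is converting MiMIC lines with insertions in phase 1 coding introns into Gal4 driver lines.
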