Addgene plasmid #62897: pBS-KS-attB2-SA(1)-T2A-Gal4-Hsp70
Purpose: Creating Gal4 drivers from MiMIC lines with inserts into coding introns in Phase 1.
Depositing lab: Benjamin White. Depositing organization: National Institute of Mental Health (NIMH). Publication: Plug-and-play genetic access to drosophila cell types using exchangeable exon cassettes. Diao F, Ironfield H, Luan H, Diao F, Shropshire WC, Ewer J, Marr E, Potter CJ, Landgraf M, White BH. Cell Rep. 2015 Mar 3;10(8):1410-21. doi: 10.1016/j.celrep.2015.01.059. Epub 2015 Feb 26. PubMed 25732830.
Backbone
  Vector backbone: pBS-KS-attB1-2-PT-SA-SD-1
  Backbone manufacturer: Hugo Bellen
  Backbone size w/o insert (bp): 3394
  Total vector size (bp): 6591
Growth in bacteria
  Bacterial resistance: Ampicillin, 100 μg/mL
  Growth temperature: 37°C
  Growth strain: DH5alpha
  Copy number: High Copy
Gene/Insert
  Gene/Insert name: T2A-Gal4-Hsp70
  Insert size (bp): 3191
Terms and licenses: Academic/Nonprofit Terms; Industry Terms: Not Available to Industry
Depositor comments: Reference: Venken KJT, et al, 2011, MiMIC: a highly versatile transposon insertion resource for engineering Drosophila melanogaster genes. Nature Method: 8:737-744.
How to cite: pBS-KS-attB2-SA(1)-T2A-Gal4-Hsp70 was a gift from Benjamin White (Addgene plasmid # 62897 ; http://n2t.net/addgene:62897 ; RRID:Addgene_62897)
