>Addgene plasmid #62897 | pBS-KS-attB2-SA(1)-T2A-Gal4-Hsp70 | addgene partial sequence | sequence record 110392 | M13pUC-Fwd 5'-CCCAGTCACGACGTTGTAAAACG-3'
GGGCGAATTGGAGCTCGCTAGCGATGTAGGTCACGGTCTCGAAGCCGCGGTGCGGGTGCCAGGGCGTGCC
CTTGGGCTCCCCGGGCGCGTACTCCACCTCACCCATCTGGTCCATCATGATGGTCGACTCTAGAAGTCGA
TCCAACATGGCGACTTGTCCCATCCCCGGCATGTTTAAATATACTAATTATTCTTGAACTAATTTTAATC
AACCGATTTATCTCTCTTCCGCAGGTGGCGGAGGTTCCGGTGGAAGCGGAGGTAGCGGCGGATCCGAGGG
CCGCGGCAGCCTGCTGACCTGCGGCGATGTGGAGGAGAACCCCGGGCCCATGAAGCTGCTGAGCAGCATC
GAGCAGGCCTGCGATATCTGCCGCCTGAAGAAGCTGAAGTGCAGCAAGGAGAAGCCCAAGTGCGCCAAGT
GCCTGAAGAACAACTGGGAGTGCCGCTACAGCCCCAAGACCAAGCGCAGCCCCCTGACCCGCGCCCACCT
GACCGAGGTGGAGAGCCGCCTGGAGCGCCTGGAGCAGCTGTTCCTGCTGATCTTCCCCCGCGAGGATCTG
GATATGATCCTGAAGATGGATAGCCTGCAGGATATCAAGGCCCTGCTGACCGGCCTGTTCGTGCAGGATA
ACGTGAACAAGGATGCCGTGACCGATCGCCTGGCCAGCGTGGAGACCGATATGCCCCTGACCCTGCGCCA
GCACCGCATCAGCGCCACCAGCAGCAGCGAGGAGAGCAGCAACAAGGGCCAGCGCCAGCTGACCGTGAGC
ATCGATAGCGCCGCCCACCACGATAACAGCACCATCCCCCTGGATTTCATGCCCCGCGATGCCCTGCACG
GCTT
