>Addgene plasmid #62897 | pBS-KS-attB2-SA(1)-T2A-Gal4-Hsp70 | addgene partial sequence | sequence record 110395 | M13-Rev 5'-CAGGAAACAGCTATGACC-3'
ACCCTCACTAAAGGGAACAAAAGCTGGGTACCATGCATGATGTAGGTCACGGTCTCGAAGCCGCGGTGCG
GGTGCCAGGGCGTGCCCTTGGGCTCCCCGGGCGCGTACTCCACCTCACCCATCTGGTCCATCATGATGGT
CGACAAGCTTAGAAGTTCAAATGGGCTTTCATATTTACTTTTTTCTCTGAGTGGGTAAGGTCATTGTGGG
GTCTTAAGGGCTAAAGGGTAGTGATGATGAAGGCATTTGATGCCATTGTTCAATAACTTACCTCCGGAAC
CTCCGCTTCCACCGCTACCTCCGGATCCAAACGAGTTTTTAAGCAAACTCACTCCCTGACAATAAAAACG
AATTATCTTTAAATAAATATATTCTATTTATTAACCAAGTAGCTAATATAGCTAAAATCAATTTGTTGCT
AACTTAAAACTAACATAATTATGTATTAGTTATTTACATTCTTTTGGTTGGTTACAACCAAATAAATAAT
ATCACTTTTAAAAACTTAAGCCAGAACTGAATAATTTCTATTTGGCTTTAGTCGACGGTATCGATAAGCT
TCTGAATAAGCCCTCGTAATATATTTTCATGAAGAATTTAGGTCCAAAAAAAAGATGGGCATTAATTCTA
GTCATTTAAAAAATTCTATAGATCAGAGGTTACATGGCCAAGATTGAAACTTAGAGGAGTATAGTTACAT
AAAAGAAGGCAAAACGATGTATAAATGAAAGAAATTGAGATGGTGCACGATGCACAGTTGAAGTGAACTT
GCGGGGTTTTTCAGTATCTACGATTCATTTTACTCCTTCTTGGGGTTGGGGGGGGTATCCTCATCATCGA
ACAGGTAGTTGTACACATCATCCA
